>Addgene plasmid #86061 | CFF-EGFP | addgene full sequence | sequence record 177941 | Addgene NGS Result
TCTTGAGATCCTTTTTTTCTGCGCGTAATCTGCTGCTTGCAAACAAAAAAACCACCGCTACCAGCGGTGG
TTTGTTTGCCGGATCAAGAGCTACCAACTCTTTTTCCGAAGGTAACTGGCTTCAGCAGAGCGCAGATACC
AAATACTGTTCTTCTAGTGTAGCCGTAGTTAGGCCACCACTTCAAGAACTCTGTAGCACCGCCTACATAC
CTCGCTCTGCTAATCCTGTTACCAGTGGCTGCTGCCAGTGGCGATAAGTCGTGTCTTACCGGGTTGGACT
CAAGACGATAGTTACCGGATAAGGCGCAGCGGTCGGGCTGAACGGGGGGTTCGTGCACACAGCCCAGCTT
GGAGCGAACGACCTACACCGAACTGAGATACCTACAGCGTGAGCTATGAGAAAGCGCCACGCTTCCCGAA
GGGAGAAAGGCGGACAGGTATCCGGTAAGCGGCAGGGTCGGAACAGGAGAGCGCACGAGGGAGCTTCCAG
GGGGAAACGCCTGGTATCTTTATAGTCCTGTCGGGTTTCGCCACCTCTGACTTGAGCGTCGATTTTTGTG
ATGCTCGTCAGGGGGGCGGAGCCTATGGAAAAACGCCAGCAACGCGGCCTTTTTACGGTTCCTGGCCTTT
TGCTGGCCTTTTGCTCACATGTTCTTTCCTGCGTTATCCCCTGATTCTGTGGATAACCGTATTACCGCCA
TGCATTAGTTATTAATAGTAATCAATTACGGGGTCATTAGTTCATAGCCCATATATGGAGTTCCGCGTTA
CATAACTTACGGTAAATGGCCCGCCTGGCTGACCGCCCAACGACCCCCGCCCATTGACGTCAATAATGAC
GTATGTTCCCATAGTAACGCCAATAGGGACTTTCCATTGACGTCAATGGGTGGAGTATTTACGGTAAACT
GCCCACTTGGCAGTACATCAAGTGTATCATATGCCAAGTACGCCCCCTATTGACGTCAATGACGGTAAAT
GGCCCGCCTGGCATTATGCCCAGTACATGACCTTATGGGACTTTCCTACTTGGCAGTACATCTACGTATT
AGTCATCGCTATTACCATGGTGATGCGGTTTTGGCAGTACATCAATGGGCGTGGATAGCGGTTTGACTCA
CGGGGATTTCCAAGTCTCCACCCCATTGACGTCAATGGGAGTTTGTTTTGGCACCAAAATCAACGGGACT
TTCCAAAATGTCGTAACAACTCCGCCCCATTGACGCAAATGGGCGGTAGGCGTGTACGGTGGGAGGTCTA
TATAAGCAGAGCTGGTTTAGTGAACCGTCAGATCCGCTAGCGCTACCGGACTCAGATCTCGAGATGGCCT
TACCAGTGACCGCCTTGCTCCTGCCGCTGGCCTTGCTGCTCCACGCCGCCAGGCCG
[360 nt withheld, positions 1387-1746]
GCGCCGCGACCACCAACACCGGCGCCCACCATCGCGTCGCAGCCCCTGTCCCTGCGCCCAGAGGCGTGCC
GGCCAGCGGCGGGGGGCGCAGTGCACACGAGGGGGCTGGACTTCGCCTGTGATGAGAGATCAACTATCAT
CTTGGCCTTGTCCCTGTGCTCAGTGGCATCATGGGTGGCTCTGAGCTGTCTCGTTTGCTGCTGGTTTAAG
AAAAGCAAAACCAGAAAAATAAAACCAGAAGACATATCTGAATCCCAGGCTAAGGAACAAAAGAAGAATA
CCCATAATTCCTCCAAACCCAGAGGACTACAAGCAAAGACAGCAAAAGAGAACACTTTGATGGGAGAAGA
TATGAGAATGAAGGTCATGCAGGGAATGCAGAGCCAGTTTCCCCAACACTCAATGGATGGAGTGTCCAAA
AGGAAAGTTAGCCGCCTTGCTGTCACAGGGGAAAGAACAGCTACACCTGCCCCAAAGATTCCCAGAATCA
CCTGTGTTCCAGGATCTCTTGCTCAGCAGCTGACACTGCAGGAGCCTGGGAACTGGCAGGAGGCCCAACA
GCAGTTGCTCAGATACCAGCTGGCAGGCCGCAATCAGCTGCTCCTGTTACGCCCAGACCTCAGGCAAGAG
AGGAAACAGGGTCAGGAGCCTAGCCAGCTGGACAAAGGGAGTGACTGCACTGGACTGTCTCAAGAGAAGG
CCACTTGCATTCCCACTGAGACTTTCGGCCTCCACACTACTCCACCAGAAACCATCCAGCGAATTCTGCA
GTCGACGGTACCGCGGGCCCGGGATCCACCGGTCGCCACCATGGTGAGCAAGGGCGAGGAGCTGTTCACC
GGGGTGGTGCCCATCCTGGTCGAGCTGGACGGCGACGTAAACGGCCACAAGTTCAGCGTGTCCGGCGAGG
GCGAGGGCGATGCCACCTACGGCAAGCTGACCCTGAAGTTCATCTGCACCACCGGCAAGCTGCCCGTGCC
CTGGCCCACCCTCGTGACCACCCTGACCTACGGCGTGCAGTGCTTCAGCCGCTACCCCGACCACATGAAG
CAGCACGACTTCTTCAAGTCCGCCATGCCCGAAGGCTACGTCCAGGAGCGCACCATCTTCTTCAAGGACG
ACGGCAACTACAAGACCCGCGCCGAGGTGAAGTTCGAGGGCGACACCCTGGTGAACCGCATCGAGCTGAA
GGGCATCGACTTCAAGGAGGACGGCAACATCCTGGGGCACAAGCTGGAGTACAACTACAACAGCCACAAC
GTCTATATCATGGCCGACAAGCAGAAGAACGGCATCAAGGTGAACTTCAAGATCCGCCACAACATCGAGG
ACGGCAGCGTGCAGCTCGCCGACCACTACCAGCAGAACACCCCCATCGGCGACGGCCCCGTGCTGCTGCC
CGACAACCACTACCTGAGCACCCAGTCCGCCCTGAGCAAAGACCCCAACGAGAAGCGCGATCACATGGTC
CTGCTGGAGTTCGTGACCGCCGCCGGGATCACTCTCGGCATGGACGAGCTGTACAAGTAAAGCGGCCGCG
ACTCTAGATCATAATCAGCCATACCACATTTGTAGAGGTTTTACTTGCTTTAAAAAACCTCCCACACCTC
CCCCTGAACCTGAAACATAAAATGAATGCAATTGTTGTTGTTAACTTGTTTATTGCAGCTTATAATGGTT
ACAAATAAAGCAATAGCATCACAAATTTCACAAATAAAGCATTTTTTTCACTGCATTCTAGTTGTGGTTT
GTCCAAACTCATCAATGTATCTTAAGGCGTAAATTGTAAGCGTTAATATTTTGTTAAAATTCGCGTTAAA
TTTTTGTTAAATCAGCTCATTTTTTAACCAATAGGCCGAAATCGGCAAAATCCCTTATAAATCAAAAGAA
TAGACCGAGATAGGGT
[37 nt withheld, positions 3653-3689]
AAAGAACGTGGACTCCAACGTCAAAGG
[49 nt withheld, positions 3717-3765]
T
[91 nt withheld, positions 3767-3857]
G
[124 nt withheld, positions 3859-3982]
CAGGTGGCACTTTTCGGGGAAATGTGCGCGGAACCCCTATTTGTTTATTTTTCTAAATACATTCAAATAT
GTATCCGCTCATGAGACAATAACCCTGATAAATGCTTCAATAATATTGAAAAAGGAAGAGTCCTGAGGCG
GAAAGAACCAGCTGTGGAATGTGTGTCAGTTAGGGTGTGGAAAGTCCCCAGGCTCCCCAGCAGGCAGAAG
TATGCAAAGCATGCATCTCAATTAGTCAGCAACCAGGTGTGGAAAGTCCCCAGGCTCCCCAGCAGGCAGA
AGTATGCAAAGCATGCATCTCAATTAGTCAGCAACCATAGTCCCGCCCCTAACTCCGCCCATCCCGCCCC
TAACTCCGCCCAGTTCCGCCCATTCTCCGCCCCATGGCTGACTAATTTTTTTTATTTATGCAGAGGCCGA
GGCCGCCTCGGCCTCTGAGCTATTCCAGAAGTAGTGAGGAGGCTTTTTTGGAGGCCTAGGCTTTTGCAAA
GATCGATCAAGAGACAGGATGAGGATCGTTTCGCATGATTGAACAAGATGGATTGCACGCAGGTTCTCCG
GCCGCTTGGGTGGAGAGGCTATTCGGCTATGACTGGGCACAACAGACAATCGGCTGCTCTGATGCCGCCG
TGTTCCGGCTGTCAGCGCAGGGGCGCCCGGTTCTTTTTGTCAAGACCGACCTGTCCGGTGCCCTGAATGA
ACTGCAAGACGAGGCAGCGCGGCTATCGTGGCTGGCCACGACGGGCGTTCCTTGCGCAGCTGTGCTCGAC
GTTGTCACTGAAGCGGGAAGGGACTGGCTGCTATTGGGCGAAGTGCCGGGGCAGGATCTCCTGTCATCTC
ACCTTGCTCCTGCCGAGAAAGTATCCATCATGGCTGATGCAATGCGGCGGCTGCATACGCTTGATCCGGC
TACCTGCCCATTCGACCACCAAGCGAAACATCGCATCGAGCGAGCACGTACTCGGATGGAAGCCGGTCTT
GTCGATCAGGATGATCTGGACGAAGAGCATCAGGGGCTCGCGCCAGCCGAACTGTTCGCCAGGCTCAAGG
CGAGCATGCCCGACGGCGAGGATCTCGTCGTGACCCATGGCGATGCCTGCTTGCCGAATATCATGGTGGA
AAATGGCCGCTTTTCTGGATTCATCGACTGTGGCCGGCTGGGTGTGGCGGACCGCTATCAGGACATAGCG
TTGGCTACCCGTGATATTGCTGAAGAGCTTGGCGGCGAATGGGCTGACCGCTTCCTCGTGCTTTACGGTA
TCGCCGCTCCCGATTCGCAGCGCATCGCCTTCTATCGCCTTCTTGACGAGTTCTTCTGAGCGGGACTCTG
GGGTTCGAAATGACCGACCAAGCGACGCCCAACCTGCCATCACGAGATTTCGATTCCACCGCCGCCTTCT
ATGAAAGGTTGGGCTTCGGAATCGTTTTCCGGGACGCCGGCTGGATGATCCTCCAGCGCGGGGATCTCAT
GCTGGAGTTCTTCGCCCACCCTAGGGGGAGGCTAACTGAAACACGGAAGGAGACAATACCGGAAGGAACC
CGCGCTATGACGGCAATAAAAAGACAGAATAAAACGCACGGTGTTGGGTCGTTTGTTCATAAACGCGGGG
TTCGGTCCCAGGGCTGGCACTCTGTCGATACCCCACCGAGACCCCATTGGGGCCAATACGCCCGCGTTTC
TTCCTTTTCCCCACCCCACCCCCCAAGTTCGGGTGAAGGCCCAGGGCTCGCAGCCAACGTCGGGGCGGCA
GGCCCTGCCATAGCCTCAGGTTACTCATATATACTTTAGATTGATTTAAAACTTCATTTTTAATTTAAAA
GGATCTAGGTGAAGATCCTTTTTGATAATCTCATGACCAAAATCCCTTAACGTGAGTTTTCGTTCCACTG
AGCGTCAGACCCCGTAGAAAAGATCAAAGGATCT
Features (pLannotate 1.2.2; 17 found; start..end, strand, type, name):
      3..591     +  rep_origin     ori: high-copy-number ColE1/pMB1/pBR322/pUC origin of replication
    766..1069    +  enhancer       CMV enhancer: human cytomegalovirus immediate early enhancer
   1070..1273    +  promoter       CMV promoter: human cytomegalovirus (CMV) immediate early promoter
   1296..1323    +  misc_feature   MCS (fragment): multiple cloning site
   1324..1869    +  CDS            CD8A (fragment) (sequence partly withheld): CD8A_HUMAN - Also known as MAL. Experimental evidence at protein level: Swiss-Prot protein existence level 1. Integral membrane glycoprotein that plays an essential role in the immune response and serves multiple functions in responses against both external and internal offenses. In T-cells, functions primarily as a coreceptor for MHC class I molecule:peptide complex. The antigens presented by class I peptides are derived from cytosolic proteins while class II derived from extracellular proteins. Interacts simultaneously with the T-cell receptor (TCR) and the MHC class I proteins presented by
   1861..2505    +  CDS            Pkhd1 (fragment): PKHD1_MOUSE - Experimental evidence at protein level: Swiss-Prot protein existence level 1. Promotes ciliogenesis in renal epithelial cells and therefore participates in the tubules formation and/or ensures the maintenance of the architecture of the lumen of the kidney (PubMed:18235088, PubMed:20875407). Has an impact on cellular symmetry by ensuring correct bipolar cell division through the regulation of centrosome duplication and mitotic spindle assembly and by maintaining oriented cell division (OCD) during tubular elongation through planar cell polarity (PCP) pathway (PubMed:19959710). Dur
   2506..2543    +  misc_feature   MCS (fragment): multiple cloning site
   2557..3276    +  CDS            EGFP: the original enhanced GFP (Yang et al., 1996) mammalian codon-optimized
   3293..3376    +  CDS            large T antigen (fragment): large T antigen from SV40 (simian virus 40)
   3399..3520    +  polyA_signal   SV40 poly(A) signal: SV40 polyadenylation signal
   3554..3982    -  rep_origin     f1 ori (sequence partly withheld): f1 bacteriophage origin of replication; arrow indicates direction of (+) strand synthesis
   4009..4113    +  promoter       AmpR promoter: bla
   4115..4472    +  promoter       SV40 promoter: SV40 enhancer and early promoter
   4507..5301    +  CDS            NeoR/KanR: aminoglycoside phosphotransferase from Tn5; aph(3')-II (or nptII); confers resistance to neomycin, kanamycin, and G418 (Geneticin®)
   5322..5474    +  CDS            ble (fragment): BLE_KLEPN - Experimental evidence at protein level: Swiss-Prot protein existence level 1. Binding protein with a strong affinity to the bleomycin family of antibiotics. Binds to CL990; an antimitotic-antibiotic compound. From Klebsiella pneumoniae.
   5533..5580    +  polyA_signal   HSV TK poly(A) signal: herpes simplex virus thymidine kinase polyadenylation signal (Cole and Stacy, 1985)
   5671..5687    -  polyA_signal   bGH poly(A) signal (fragment): bovine growth hormone polyadenylation signal
