[The description below was written by a language model from this plasmid's Addgene catalogue record and pLannotate feature annotations shown in this document.]
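Description:
CFF-EGFP is a mammalian expression plasmid built on the Clontech pEGFP-N1 backbone, about 5.9 kb in total. It replicates at high copy in E. coli from a pUC-type ColE1 origin and also carries an f1 phage origin. A single Tn5 NeoR/KanR cassette provides both selections. A bacterial bla-type promoter drives it for kanamycin resistance in bacteria. The SV40 enhancer/early promoter, paired with the HSV TK polyadenylation signal, drives it for G418 selection in mammalian cells. The short large T antigen, ble and bGH poly(A) annotations are fragmentary matches in backbone sequence rather than functional elements.

The payload is a chimeric type I membrane protein expressed from the human CMV immediate-early enhancer and promoter and terminated by the SV40 poly(A) signal. The roughly 1.2 kb insert sits between the XhoI and EcoRI sites of the polylinker. It joins a CD8a fragment, annotated as matching human CD8A, to a C-terminal fragment of mouse fibrocystin (Pkhd1), and continues in frame into EGFP at the C terminus.

The record is inconsistent about the transmembrane segment. The purpose statement assigns the CD8a luminal domain to the chimera and takes both the transmembrane and cytosolic domains from fibrocystin, as the name CFF implies. The mutation field instead lists CD8a luminal and transmembrane domains plus the fibrocystin cytosolic tail (residues 3849–4060). The feature table alone does not settle which is right.

As a fibrocystin mimetic, the construct allows the trafficking of the fibrocystin C-terminal region to be followed by fluorescence. The associated study concerns ciliary targeting signals and their delivery of proteins to ciliary membranes through transportin1 and Rab8.
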