Addgene plasmid #86061: CFF-EGFP
Purpose: A mammalian expression plasmid encoding fibrocystin mimentic clone CFF (CD8a luminal domain, fibrocystin transmembrane and cytosolic domains) with C-terminus EGFP.
Depositing lab: Lei Lu. Publication: A ternary complex comprising transportin1, Rab8 and the ciliary targeting signal directs proteins to ciliary membranes. Madugula V, Lu L. J Cell Sci. 2016 Oct 15;129(20):3922-3934. Epub 2016 Sep 15. 10.1242/jcs.194019 PubMed 27633000.
Backbone
  Vector backbone: pEGFP-N1
  Backbone manufacturer: Clontech
  Backbone size w/o insert (bp): 4700
  Total vector size (bp): 5906
  Vector type: Mammalian Expression
  Selectable markers: Neomycin (select with G418)
Growth in bacteria
  Bacterial resistance: Kanamycin, 50 μg/mL
  Growth temperature: 37°C
  Growth strain: DH5alpha
  Copy number: High Copy
Gene/Insert
  Gene/Insert name: Fibrocystin
  Species: M. musculus (mouse)
  Insert size (bp): 1180
  Mutation: contains luminal and transmembrane domains of CD8a along with cytosolic tail (3849-4060) of fibrocystin
  Entrez Gene: Pkhd1 (a.k.a. FPC, Tigm1)
  Promoter: CMV
  Tag / fusion protein: GFP (C terminal on insert)
  Cloning method: Restriction Enzyme; 5′ cloning site XhoI (not destroyed); 3′ cloning site EcoRI (not destroyed)
  Sequencing primers: 5′ 5' CGCAAATGGGCGGTAGGCGTG 3'
Terms and licenses: Academic/Nonprofit Terms; Industry Terms: Not Available to Industry
How to cite: CFF-EGFP was a gift from Lei Lu (Addgene plasmid # 86061 ; http://n2t.net/addgene:86061 ; RRID:Addgene_86061)
